>Addgene plasmid #77802 | GUK1 gRNA (BRDN0001146029) | addgene full sequence | sequence record 188440 | Addgene Assembled Sequence
CCCGGGTGCAAAGATGGATAAAGTTTTAAACAGAGAGGAATCTTTGCAGCTAATGGACCTTCTAGGTCTT
GAAAGGAGTGGGAATTGGCTCCGGTGCCCGTCAGTGGGCAGAGCGCACATCGCCCACAGTCCCCGAGAAG
TTGGGGGGAGGGGTCGGCAATTGATCCGGTGCCTAGAGAAGGTGGCGCGGGGTAAACTGGGAAAGTGATG
TCGTGTACTGGCTCCGCCTTTTTCCCGAGGGTGGGGGAGAACCGTATATAAGTGCAGTAGTCGCCGTGAA
CGTTCTTTTTCGCAACGGGTTTGCCGCCAGAACACAGGTAAGTGCCGTGTGTGGTTCCCGCGGGCCTGGC
CTCTTTACGGGTTATGGCCCTTGCGTGCCTTGAATTACTTCCACCTGGCTGCAGTACGTGATTCTTGATC
CCGAGCTTCGGGTTGGAAGTGGGTGGGAGAGTTCGAGGCCTTGCGCTTAAGGAGCCCCTTCGCCTCGTGC
TTGAGTTGAGGCCTGGCCTGGGCGCTGGGGCCGCCGCGTGCGAATCTGGTGGCACCTTCGCGCCTGTCTC
GCTGCTTTCGATAAGTCTCTAGCCATTTAAAATTTTTGATGACCTGCTGCGACGCTTTTTTTCTGGCAAG
ATAGTCTTGTAAATGCGGGCCAAGATCTGCACACTGGTATTTCGGTTTTTGGGGCCGCGGGCGGCGACGG
GGCCCGTGCGTCCCAGCGCACATGTTCGGCGAGGCGGGGCCTGCGAGCGCGGCCACCGAGAATCGGACGG
GGGTAGTCTCAAGCTGGCCGGCCTGCTCTGGTGCCTGGCCTCGCGCCGCCGTGTATCGCCCCGCCCTGGG
CGGCAAGGCTGGCCCGGTCGGCACCAGTTGCGTGAGCGGAAAGATGGCCGCTTCCCGGCCCTGCTGCAGG
GAGCTCAAAATGGAGGACGCGGCGCTCGGGAGAGCGGGCGGGTGAGTCACCCACACAAAGGAAAAGGGCC
TTTCCGTCCTCAGCCGTCGCTTCATGTGACTCCACGGAGTACCGGGCGCCGTCCAGGCACCTCGATTAGT
TCTCGAGCTTTTGGAGTACGTCGTCTTTAGGTTGGGGGGAGGGGTTTTATGCGATGGAGTTTCCCCACAC
TGAGTGGGTGGAGACTGAAGTTAGGCCAGCTTGGCACTTGATGTAATTCTCCTTGGAATTTGCCCTTTTT
GAGTTTGGATCTTGGTTCATTCTCAAGCCTCAGACAGTGGTTCAAAGTTTTTTTCTTCCATTTCAGGTGT
CGTGACGTACGGCCACCATGACCGAGTACAAGCCCACGGTGCGCCTCGCCACCCGCGACGACGTCCCCAG
GGCCGTACGCACCCTCGCCGCCGCGTTCGCCGACTACCCCGCCACGCGCCACACCGTCGATCCGGACCGC
CACATCGAGCGGGTCACCGAGCTGCAAGAACTCTTCCTCACGCGCGTCGGGCTCGACATCGGCAAGGTGT
GGGTCGCGGACGACGGCGCCGCCGTGGCGGTCTGGACCACGCCGGAGAGCGTCGAAGCGGGGGCGGTGTT
CGCCGAGATCGGCCCGCGCATGGCCGAGTTGAGCGGTTCCCGGCTGGCCGCGCAGCAACAGATGGAAGGC
CTCCTGGCGCCGCACCGGCCCAAGGAGCCCGCGTGGTTCCTGGCCACCGTCGGAGTCTCGCCCGACCACC
AGGGCAAGGGTCTGGGCAGCGCCGTCGTGCTCCCCGGAGTGGAGGCGGCCGAGCGCGCCGGGGTGCCCGC
CTTCCTGGAGACCTCCGCGCCCCGCAACCTCCCCTTCTACGAGCGGCTCGGCTTCACCGTCACCGCCGAC
GTCGAGGTGCCCGAAGGACCGCGCACCTGGTGCATGACCCGCAAGCCCGGTGCCTGAACGCGTTAAGTCG
ACAATCAACCTCTGGATTACAAAATTTGTGAAAGATTGACTGGTATTCTTAACTATGTTGCTCCTTTTAC
GCTATGTGGATACGCTGCTTTAATGCCTTTGTATCATGCTATTGCTTCCCGTATGGCTTTCATTTTCTCC
TCCTTGTATAAATCCTGGTTGCTGTCTCTTTATGAGGAGTTGTGGCCCGTTGTCAGGCAACGTGGCGTGG
TGTGCACTGTGTTTGCTGACGCAACCCCCACTGGTTGGGGCATTGCCACCACCTGTCAGCTCCTTTCCGG
GACTTTCGCTTTCCCCCTCCCTATTGCCACGGCGGAACTCATCGCCGCCTGCCTTGCCCGCTGCTGGACA
GGGGCTCGGCTGTTGGGCACTGACAATTCCGTGGTGTTGTCGGGGAAATCATCGTCCTTTCCTTGGCTGC
TCGCCTGTGTTGCCACCTGGATTCTGCGCGGGACGTCCTTCTGCTACGTCCCTTCGGCCCTCAATCCAGC
GGACCTTCCTTCCCGCGGCCTGCTGCCGGCTCTGCGGCCTCTTCCGCGTCTTCGCCTTCGCCCTCAGACG
AGTCGGATCTCCCTTTGGGCCGCCTCCCCGCGTCGACTTTAAGACCAATGACTTACAAGGCAGCTGTAGA
TCTTAGCCACTTTTTAAAAGAAAAGGGGGGACTGGAAGGGCTAATTCACTCCCAACGAAGACAAGATCTG
CTTTTTGCTTGTACTGGGTCTCTCTGGTTAGACCAGATCTGAGCCTGGGAGCTCTCTGGCTAACTAGGGA
ACCCACTGCTTAAGCCTCAATAAAGCTTGCCTTGAGTGCTTCAAGTAGTGTGTGCCCGTCTGTTGTGTGA
CTCTGGTAACTAGAGATCCCTCAGACCCTTTTAGTCAGTGTGGAAAATCTCTAGCAGTACGTATAGTAGT
TCATGTCATCTTATTATTCAGTATTTATAACTTGCAAAGAAATGAATATCAGAGAGTGAGAGGAACTTGT
TTATTGCAGCTTATAATGGTTACAAATAAAGCAATAGCATCACAAATTTCACAAATAAAGCATTTTTTTC
ACTGCATTCTAGTTGTGGTTTGTCCAAACTCATCAATGTATCTTATCATGTCTGGCTCTAGCTATCCCGC
CCCTAACTCCGCCCATCCCGCCCCTAACTCCGCCCAGTTCCGCCCATTCTCCGCCCCATGGCTGACTAAT
TTTTTTTATTTATGCAGAGGCCGAGGCCGCCTCGGCCTCTGAGCTATTCCAGAAGTAGTGAGGAGGCTTT
TTTGGAGGCCTAGGGACGTACCCAATTCGCCCTATAGTGAGTCGTATTACGCGCGCTCACTGGCCGTCGT
TTTACAACGTCGTGACTGGGAAAACCCTGGCGTTACCCAACTTAATCGCCTTGCAGCACATCCCCCTTTC
GCCAGCTGGCGTAATAGCGAAGAGGCCCGCACCGATCGCCCTTCCCAACAGTTGCGCAGCCTGAATGGCG
AATGGG
[124 nt withheld, positions 3367-3490]
C
[91 nt withheld, positions 3492-3582]
A
[49 nt withheld, positions 3584-3632]
CCTTTGACGTTGGAGTCCACGTTCTTT
[37 nt withheld, positions 3660-3696]
ACCCTATCTCGGTCTATTCTTTTGATTTATAAGGGATTTTGCCGATTTCGGCCTATTGGTTAAAAAATGA
GCTGATTTAACAAAAATTTAACGCGAATTTTAACAAAATATTAACGCTTACAATTTAGGTGGCACTTTTC
GGGGAAATGTGCGCGGAACCCCTATTTGTTTATTTTTCTAAATACATTCAAATATGTATCCGCTCATGAG
ACAATAACCCTGATAAATGCTTCAATAATATTGAAAAAGGAAGAGTATGAGTATTCAACATTTCCGTGTC
GCCCTTATTCCCTTTTTTGCGGCATTTTGCCTTCCTGTTTTTGCTCACCCAGAAACGCTGGTGAAAGTAA
AAGATGCTGAAGATCAGTTGGGTGCACGAGTGGGTTACATCGAACTGGATCTCAACAGCGGTAAGATCCT
TGAGAGTTTTCGCCCCGAAGAACGTTTTCCAATGATGAGCACTTTTAAAGTTCTGCTATGTGGCGCGGTA
TTATCCCGTATTGACGCCGGGCAAGAGCAACTCGGTCGCCGCATACACTATTCTCAGAATGACTTGGTTG
AGTACTCACCAGTCACAGAAAAGCATCTTACGGATGGCATGACAGTAAGAGAATTATGCAGTGCTGCCAT
AACCATGAGTGATAACACTGCGGCCAACTTACTTCTGACAACGATCGGAGGACCGAAGGAGCTAACCGCT
TTTTTGCACAACATGGGGGATCATGTAACTCGCCTTGATCGTTGGGAACCGGAGCTGAATGAAGCCATAC
CAAACGACGAGCGTGACACCACGATGCCTGTAGCAATGGCAACAACGTTGCGCAAACTATTAACTGGCGA
ACTACTTACTCTAGCTTCCCGGCAACAATTAATAGACTGGATGGAGGCGGATAAAGTTGCAGGACCACTT
CTGCGCTCGGCCCTTCCGGCTGGCTGGTTTATTGCTGATAAATCTGGAGCCGGTGAGCGTGGGTCTCGCG
GTATCATTGCAGCACTGGGGCCAGATGGTAAGCCCTCCCGTATCGTAGTTATCTACACGACGGGGAGTCA
GGCAACTATGGATGAACGAAATAGACAGATCGCTGAGATAGGTGCCTCACTGATTAAGCATTGGTAACTG
TCAGACCAAGTTTACTCATATATACTTTAGATTGATTTAAAACTTCATTTTTAATTTAAAAGGATCTAGG
TGAAGATCCTTTTTGATAATCTCATGACCAAAATCCCTTAACGTGAGTTTTCGTTCCACTGAGCGTCAGA
CCCCGTAGAAAAGATCAAAGGATCTTCTTGAGATCCTTTTTTTCTGCGCGTAATCTGCTGCTTGCAAACA
AAAAAACCACCGCTACCAGCGGTGGTTTGTTTGCCGGATCAAGAGCTACCAACTCTTTTTCCGAAGGTAA
CTGGCTTCAGCAGAGCGCAGATACCAAATACTGTTCTTCTAGTGTAGCCGTAGTTAGGCCACCACTTCAA
GAACTCTGTAGCACCGCCTACATACCTCGCTCTGCTAATCCTGTTACCAGTGGCTGCTGCCAGTGGCGAT
AAGTCGTGTCTTACCGGGTTGGACTCAAGACGATAGTTACCGGATAAGGCGCAGCGGTCGGGCTGAACGG
GGGGTTCGTGCACACAGCCCAGCTTGGAGCGAACGACCTACACCGAACTGAGATACCTACAGCGTGAGCT
ATGAGAAAGCGCCACGCTTCCCGAAGGGAGAAAGGCGGACAGGTATCCGGTAAGCGGCAGGGTCGGAACA
GGAGAGCGCACGAGGGAGCTTCCAGGGGGAAACGCCTGGTATCTTTATAGTCCTGTCGGGTTTCGCCACC
TCTGACTTGAGCGTCGATTTTTGTGATGCTCGTCAGGGGGGCGGAGCCTATGGAAAAACGCCAGCAACGC
GGCCTTTTTACGGTTCCTGGCCTTTTGCTGGCCTTTTGCTCACATGTTCTTTCCTGCGTTATCCCCTGAT
TCTGTGGATAACCGTATTACCGCCTTTGAGTGAGCTGATACCGCTCGCCGCAGCCGAACGACCGAGCGCA
GCGAGTCAGTGAGCGAGGAAGCGGAAGAGCGCCCAATACGCAAACCGCCTCTCCCCGCGCGTTGGCCGAT
TCATTAATGCAGCTGGCACGACAGGTTTCCCGACTGGAAAGCGGGCAGTGAGCGCAACGCAATTAATGTG
AGTTAGCTCACTCATTAGGCACCCCAGGCTTTACACTTTATGCTTCCGGCTCGTATGTTGTGTGGAATTG
TGAGCGGATAACAATTTCACACAGGAAACAGCTATGACCATGATTACGCCAAGCGCGCAATTAACCCTCA
CTAAAGGGAACAAAAGCTGGAGCTGCAAGCTTAATGTAGTCTTATGCAATACTCTTGTAGTCTTGCAACA
TGGTAACGATGAGTTAGCAACATGCCTTACAAGGAGAGAAAAAGCACCGTGCATGCCGATTGGTGGAAGT
AAGGTGGTACGATCGTGCCTTATTAGGAAGGCAACAGACGGGTCTGACATGGATTGGACGAACCACTGAA
TTGCCGCATTGCAGAGATATTGTATTTAAGTGCCTAGCTCGATACATAAACGGGTCTCTCTGGTTAGACC
AGATCTGAGCCTGGGAGCTCTCTGGCTAACTAGGGAACCCACTGCTTAAGCCTCAATAAAGCTTGCCTTG
AGTGCTTCAAGTAGTGTGTGCCCGTCTGTTGTGTGACTCTGGTAACTAGAGATCCCTCAGACCCTTTTAG
TCAGTGTGGAAAATCTCTAGCAGTGGCGCCCGAACAGGGACTTGAAAGCGAAAGGGAAACCAGAGGAGCT
CTCTCGACGCAGGACTCGGCTTGCTGAAGCGCGCACGGCAAGAGGCGAGGGGCGGCGACTGGTGAGTACG
CCAAAAATTTTGACTAGCGGAGGCTAGAAGGAGAGAGATGGGTGCGAGAGCGTCAGTATTAAGCGGGGGA
GAATTAGATCGCGATGGGAAAAAATTCGGTTAAGGCCAGGGGGAAAGAAAAAATATAAATTAAAACATAT
AGTATGGGCAAGCAGGGAGCTAGAACGATTCGCAGTTAATCCTGGCCTGTTAGAAACATCAGAAGGCTGT
AGACAAATACTGGGACAGCTACAACCATCCCTTCAGACAGGATCAGAAGAACTTAGATCATTATATAATA
CAGTAGCAACCCTCTATTGTGTGCATCAAAGGATAGAGATAAAAGACACCAAGGAAGCTTTAGACAAGAT
AGAGGAAGAGCAAAACAAAAGTAAGACCACCGCACAGCAAGCGGCCGCTGATCTTCAGACCTGGAGGAGG
AGATATGAGGGACAATTGGAGAAGTGAATTATATAAATATAAAGTAGTAAAAATTGAACCATTAGGAGTA
GCACCCACCAAGGCAAAGAGAAGAGTGGTGCAGAGAGAAAAAAGAGCAGTGGGAATAGGAGCTTTGTTCC
TTGGGTTCTTGGGAGCAGCAGGAAGCACTATGGGCGCAGCGTCAATGACGCTGACGGTACAGGCCAGACA
ATTATTGTCTGGTATAGTGCAGCAGCAGAACAATTTGCTGAGGGCTATTGAGGCGCAACAGCATCTGTTG
CAACTCACAGTCTGGGGCATCAAGCAGCTCCAGGCAAGAATCCTGGCTGTGGAAAGATACCTAAAGGATC
AACAGCTCCTGGGGATTTGGGGTTGCTCTGGAAAACTCATTTGCACCACTGCTGTGCCTTGGAATGCTAG
TTGGAGTAATAAATCTCTGGAACAGATTTGGAATCACACGACCTGGATGGAGTGGGACAGAGAAATTAAC
AATTACACAAGCTTAATACACTCCTTAATTGAAGAATCGCAAAACCAGCAAGAAAAGAATGAACAAGAAT
TATTGGAATTAGATAAATGGGCAAGTTTGTGGAATTGGTTTAACATAACAAATTGGCTGTGGTATATAAA
ATTATTCATAATGATAGTAGGAGGCTTGGTAGGTTTAAGAATAGTTTTTGCTGTACTTTCTATAGTGAAT
AGAGTTAGGCAGGGATATTCACCATTATCGTTTCAGACCCACCTCCCAACCCCGAGGGGACCCAGAGAGG
GCCTATTTCCCATGATTCCTTCATATTTGCATATACGATACAAGGCTGTTAGAGAGATAATTAGAATTAA
TTTGACTGTAAACACAAAGATATTAGTACAAAATACGTGACGTAGAAAGTAATAATTTCTTGGGTAGTTT
GCAGTTTTAAAATTATGTTTTAAAATGGACTATCATATGCTTACCGTAACTTGAAAGTATTTCGATTTCT
TGGCTTTATATATCTTGTGGAAAGGACGAAACACCGACATCAAGGCCACCGATCTGGTTTTAGAGCTAGA
AATAGCAAGTTAAAATAAGGCTAGTCCGTTATCAACTTGAAAAAGTGGCACCGAGTCGGTGCTTTTTTAA
GCTTGGCGTAACTAGATCTTGAGACAAATGGCAGTATTCATCCACAATTTTAAAAGAAAAGGGGGGATTG
GGGGGTACAGTGCAGGGGAAAGAATAGTAGACATAATAGCAACAGACATACAAACTAAAGAATTACAAAA
ACAAATTACAAAAATTCAAAATTTTCGGGTTTATTACAGGGACAGCAGAGATCCACTTTGGCGCCGGCTC
GAGGGGG
Features (pLannotate 1.2.2; 29 found; start..end, strand, type, name):
     14..80      +  CDS            small t antigen (fragment): SV40 (simian virus 40) small t antigen
    106..317     +  promoter       EF-1α core promoter: core promoter for human elongation factor EF-1α
    318..1256    +  intron         EF-1α intron A: intron upstream of the start codon of human EF-1α
   1278..1877    +  CDS            PuroR (fragment): puromycin N-acetyltransferase; pac from Streptomyces; confers resistance to puromycin
   1893..2481    +  misc_feature   WPRE: woodchuck hepatitis virus posttranscriptional regulatory element
   2532..2551    +  misc_feature   cPPT/CTS (fragment): central polypurine tract and central termination sequence of HIV-1
   2553..2786    +  LTR            3' LTR (ΔU3): self-inactivating 3' long terminal repeat (LTR) from HIV-1
   2864..2985    +  polyA_signal   SV40 poly(A) signal: SV40 polyadenylation signal
   3025..3160    +  rep_origin     SV40 ori: SV40 origin of replication
   3181..3199    -  promoter       T7 promoter: promoter for bacteriophage T7 RNA polymerase
   3207..3362    +  CDS            lacZα (fragment): LacZα fragment of β-galactosidase; lacZ fragment
   3367..3795    +  rep_origin     f1 ori (sequence partly withheld): f1 bacteriophage origin of replication; arrow indicates direction of (+) strand synthesis
   3848..3952    +  promoter       AmpR promoter: bla
   3953..4813    +  CDS            AmpR: β-lactamase; bla; confers resistance to ampicillin, carbenicillin, and related antibiotics
   4984..5572    +  rep_origin     ori: high-copy-number ColE1/pMB1/pBR322/pUC origin of replication
   5755..5847    +  CDS            lacI (fragment): lac repressor; lacI; The lac repressor binds to the lac operator to inhibit transcription in E. coli. This inhibition can be relieved by adding lactose or isopropyl-β-D-thiogalactopyranoside (IPTG).
   5860..5881    +  protein_bind   CAP binding site: CAP binding activates transcription in the presence of cAMP. E. coli catabolite activator protein
   5896..5926    +  promoter       lac promoter: promoter for the E. coli lac operon
   5934..5950    +  protein_bind   lac operator: The lac repressor binds to the lac operator to inhibit transcription in E. coli. This inhibition can be relieved by adding lactose or isopropyl-β-D-thiogalactopyranoside (IPTG). lac repressor encoded by lacI
   5995..6013    +  promoter       T3 promoter: promoter for bacteriophage T3 RNA polymerase
   6041..6267    +  promoter       RSV promoter: Rous sarcoma virus enhancer/promoter
   6268..6448    +  LTR            5' LTR (truncated): truncated 5' long terminal repeat (LTR) from HIV-1
   6495..6620    +  misc_feature   HIV-1 Ψ: packaging signal of human immunodeficiency virus type 1
   6604..6967    +  CDS            HIV-1 gag (fragment): gag protein from human immunodeficiency virus 1; gag
   7113..7346    +  misc_feature   RRE: The Rev response element (RRE) of HIV-1 allows for Rev-dependent mRNA export from the nucleus to the cytoplasm.
   7723..7749    +  CDS            Rev (fragment): human immunodeficiency virus 1 (HIV-1) Rev protein; rev; enhances nuclear export of unspliced and incompletely spliced viral mRNAs
   7753..7993    +  promoter       U6 promoter: RNA polymerase III promoter for human U6 snRNA
   8023..8098    +  misc_RNA       gRNA scaffold: guide RNA scaffold for the Streptococcus pyogenes CRISPR/Cas9 system
   8154..8271    +  misc_feature   cPPT/CTS: central polypurine tract and central termination sequence of HIV-1
