[The description below was written by a language model from this plasmid's Addgene catalogue record and pLannotate feature annotations shown in this document.]
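Description:
GUK1 gRNA (BRDN0001146029) is a third-generation lentiviral CRISPR guide plasmid built on the lentiGuide-Puro backbone. It expresses a single guide RNA against human GUK1 (guanylate kinase 1). In bacteria it is maintained as a high-copy plasmid through a ColE1/pUC-type origin and selected with ampicillin via the β-lactamase gene. An f1 origin, an SV40 origin and remnants of lac and phage-promoter sequences are also carried over from the backbone.

The transfer cassette begins with an RSV promoter fused to a truncated HIV-1 5' LTR, which drives Tat-independent production of the viral genomic RNA in packaging cells. This is followed by the Ψ packaging signal with a partial gag sequence, and the Rev response element for nuclear export of the unspliced genome. The human U6 promoter, an RNA polymerase III promoter, then drives the GUK1-targeting spacer joined to the Streptococcus pyogenes Cas9 guide scaffold, and a cPPT/CTS element that aids nuclear import of the provirus lies just downstream. A separate EF-1α promoter with its intron A expresses puromycin N-acetyltransferase for selection of transduced mammalian cells. WPRE enhances transcript expression, and the self-inactivating ΔU3 3' LTR disables LTR promoter activity after integration.

The plasmid does not encode Cas9, so it must be used in cells that already express Cas9 or together with a separate Cas9 lentivector. The guide was designed against several GUK1 reference transcripts and belongs to a human kinome gRNA collection. It is suited to stable knockout of GUK1 in human cells.
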