Addgene plasmid #77802: GUK1 gRNA (BRDN0001146029)
Purpose: 3rd generation lentiviral gRNA plasmid targeting human GUK1
Depositing lab: John Doench & David Root. Depositing organization: Broad Institute. Publication: Optimized sgRNA design to maximize activity and minimize off-target effects of CRISPR-Cas9. Doench JG, Fusi N, Sullender M, Hegde M, Vaimberg EW, Donovan KF, Smith I, Tothova Z, Wilen C, Orchard R, Virgin HW, Listgarten J, Root DE. Nat Biotechnol. 2016 Jan 18. doi: 10.1038/nbt.3437. PubMed 26780180.
Backbone
  Vector backbone: lentiGuide-Puro
  Backbone manufacturer: Zhang Lab (Addgene plasmid # 52963)
  Vector type: Mammalian Expression, Lentiviral, CRISPR
  Selectable markers: Puromycin
Growth in bacteria
  Bacterial resistance: Ampicillin, 100 μg/mL
  Growth temperature: 37°C
  Growth strain: DH5alpha
  Copy number: High Copy
Gene/Insert
  Gene/Insert name: GUK1 (alt names: GUK1; NM_000858.5)
  gRNA/shRNA sequence: ACATCAAGGCCACCGATCTG
  Species: H. sapiens (human)
  Entrez Gene: GUK1 (a.k.a. GMK, FLJ42686, FLJ43710)
  Promoter: hU6
  Cloning method: Unknown
  Sequencing primers: 5′ U6-F; 3′ pS2-R
Terms and licenses: Academic/Nonprofit Terms; Industry Terms: Not Available to Industry
Depositor comments: The gRNA was designed to target the following Genbank reference sequence(s): NM_000858.5,NM_001159390.1,NM_001159391.1,NM_001242839.1,NM_001242840.1. Note that this plasmid does NOT contain Cas9. It should be used in conjunction with lentiCas9-Blast (Addgene #52962) or otherwise with cell lines already expressing Cas9. Browse the full kinome gRNA library at http://www.addgene.org/pooled-library/broadgpp-human-kinome/ or visit http://www.broadinstitute.org/rnai/public/ for detailed protocols and information.
How to cite: GUK1 gRNA (BRDN0001146029) was a gift from John Doench & David Root (Addgene plasmid # 77802 ; http://n2t.net/addgene:77802 ; RRID:Addgene_77802)
