>Addgene plasmid #77802 | GUK1 gRNA (BRDN0001146029) | depositor partial sequence | sequence record 145262 | Target Sequence
ACATCAAGGCCACCGATCTG
