>Addgene plasmid #77802 | GUK1 gRNA (BRDN0001146029) | addgene partial sequence | sequence record 188439 | hU6-F
GTAGAAAGTAATAATTTCTTGGGTAGTTTGCAGTTTTAAAATTATGTTTTAAAATGGACTATCATATGCT
TACCGTAACTTGAAAGTATTTCGATTTCTTGGCTTTATATATCTTGTGGAAAGGACGAAACACCGACATC
AAGGCCACCGATCTGGTTTTAGAGCTAGAAATAGCAAGTTAAAATAAGGCTAGTCCGTTATCAACTTGAA
AAAGTGGCACCGAGTCGGTGCTTTTTTAAGCTTGGCGTAACTAGATCTTGAGACAAATGGCAGTATTCAT
CCACAATTTTAAAAGAAAAGGGGGGATTGGGGGGTACAGTGCAGGGGAAAGAATAGTAGACATAATAGCA
ACAGACATACAAACTAAAGAATTACAAAAACAAATTACAAAAATTCAAAATTTTCGGGTTTATTACAGGG
ACAGCAGAGATCCACTTTGGCGCCGGCTCGAGGGGGCCCGGGTGCAAAGATGGATAAAGTTTTAAACAGA
GAGGAATCTTTGCAGCTAATGGACCTTCTAGGTCTTGAAAGGAGTGGGAATTGGCTCCGGTGCCCGTCAG
TGGGCAGAGC
